>Addgene plasmid #137803 | EMTB-mTurquoise2 | addgene full sequence | sequence record 273219 | Addgene NGS Result
GTGATGCGGTTTTGGCAGTACATCAATGGGCGTGGATAGCGGTTTGACTCACGGGGATTTCCAAGTCTCC
ACCCCATTGACGTCAATGGGAGTTTGTTTTGGCACCAAAATCAACGGGACTTTCCAAAATGTCGTAACAA
CTCCGCCCCATTGACGCAAATGGGCGGTAGGCGTGTACGGTGGGAGGTCTATATAAGCAGAGCTGGTTTA
GTGAACCGTCAGATCCGCTAGCGCTACCGGACTCAGATCTCGAGCTCAAGCTTCGAATTCGCCACCATGG
AGCAGAAGCTCATCTCAGAAGAAGACCTCGGCGCGCCAGTGCGAAGCGAAACAGCACCCGACAGCTACAA
AGTGCAAGATAAGAAAAATGCCTCCAGCCGCCCTGCCTCTGCAATTTCAGGACAAAATAACAACCACTCA
GGAAATAAACCAGACCCTCCGCCTGTGTTACGTGTTGATGACCGGCAGCGGCTGGCCCGGGAGCGACGTG
AGGAACGGGAGAAACAGCTAGCTGCAAGAGAAATAGTGTGGTTAGAAAGAGAAGAGCGAGCCAGGCAGCA
CTACGAGAAGCACCTGGAAGAGCGGAAGAAGAGGTTGGAGGAGCAGAGGCAGAAGGAGGAGCGGAGGAGG
GCTGCTGTGGAGGAGAAGCGGAGGCAGAGACTTGAGGAGGACAAAGAACGCCACGAAGCTGTTGTACGGC
GCACAATGGAAAGGAGCCAGAAGCCAAAACAGAAGCATAACCGTTGGTCGTGGGGAGGCTCTCTCCATGG
GAGCCCTAGCATCCACAGTGCAGATCCAGACAGGCGGTCAGTTTCCACCATGAATCTTTCGAAATATGTT
GATCCCGTCATTAGCAAGCGGCTCTCCTCTTCATCTGCAACTTTACTAAATTCTCCAGATAGAGCTCGCC
GCCTGCAGCTCAGCCCATGGGAGAGCAGCGTTGTTAACAGACTCCTGACGCCCACACATTCGTTCCTGGC
CAGAAGTAAAAGCACAGCTGCCTTGTCTGGAGAAGCAGCATCTTGCAGCCCCATCATCATGCCCTACAAA
GCTGCACACTCTAGAAATTCGATGGATCGACCAAAACTCTTTGTAACACCACCTGAGGGCTCTTCGGATC
CACCGGTCGCCACCATGGTGAGCAAGGGCGAGGAGCTGTTCACCGGGGTGGTGCCCATCCTGGTCGAGCT
GGACGGCGACGTAAACGGCCACAAGTTCAGCGTGTCCGGCGAGGGCGAGGGCGATGCCACCTACGGCAAG
CTGACCCTGAAGTTCATCTGCACCACCGGCAAGCTGCCCGTGCCCTGGCCCACCCTCGTGACCACCCTGT
CCTGGGGCGTGCAGTGCTTCGCCCGCTACCCCGACCACATGAAGCAGCACGACTTCTTCAAGTCCGCCAT
GCCCGAAGGCTACGTCCAGGAGCGCACCATCTTCTTCAAGGACGACGGCAACTACAAGACCCGCGCCGAG
GTGAAGTTCGAGGGCGACACCCTGGTGAACCGCATCGAGCTGAAGGGCATCGACTTCAAGGAGGACGGCA
ACATCCTGGGGCACAAGCTGGAGTACAACTACTTTAGCGACAACGTCTATATCACCGCCGACAAGCAGAA
GAACGGCATCAAGGCCAACTTCAAGATCCGCCACAACATCGAGGACGGCGGCGTGCAGCTCGCCGACCAC
TACCAGCAGAACACCCCCATCGGCGACGGCCCCGTGCTGCTGCCCGACAACCACTACCTGAGCACCCAGT
CCAAGCTGAGCAAAGACCCCAACGAGAAGCGCGATCACATGGTCCTGCTGGAGTTCGTGACCGCCGCCGG
GATCACTCTCGGCATGGACGAGCTGTACAAGTAAAGCGGCCGCGACTCTAGATCATAATCAGCCATACCA
CATTTGTAGAGGTTTTACTTGCTTTAAAAAACCTCCCACACCTCCCCCTGAACCTGAAACATAAAATGAA
TGCAATTGTTGTTGTTAACTTGTTTATTGCAGCTTATAATGGTTACAAATAAAGCAATAGCATCACAAAT
TTCACAAATAAAGCATTTTTTTCACTGCATTCTAGTTGTGGTTTGTCCAAACTCATCAATGTATCTTAAG
GCGTAAATTGTAAGCGTTAATATTTTGTTAAAATTCGCGTTAAATTTTTGTTAAATCAGCTCATTTTTTA
ACCAATAGGCCGAAATCGGCAAAATCCCTTATAAATCAAAAGAATAGACCGAGATAGGGT
[37 nt withheld, positions 2231-2267]
AAAGAACGTGGACTCCAACGTCAAAGG
[49 nt withheld, positions 2295-2343]
T
[91 nt withheld, positions 2345-2435]
G
[124 nt withheld, positions 2437-2560]
CAGGTGGCACTTTTCGGGGAAATGTGCGCGGAACCCCTATTTGTTTATTTTTCTAAATACATTCAAATAT
GTATCCGCTCATGAGACAATAACCCTGATAAATGCTTCAATAATATTGAAAAAGGAAGAGTCCTGAGGCG
GAAAGAACCAGCTGTGGAATGTGTGTCAGTTAGGGTGTGGAAAGTCCCCAGGCTCCCCAGCAGGCAGAAG
TATGCAAAGCATGCATCTCAATTAGTCAGCAACCAGGTGTGGAAAGTCCCCAGGCTCCCCAGCAGGCAGA
AGTATGCAAAGCATGCATCTCAATTAGTCAGCAACCATAGTCCCGCCCCTAACTCCGCCCATCCCGCCCC
TAACTCCGCCCAGTTCCGCCCATTCTCCGCCCCATGGCTGACTAATTTTTTTTATTTATGCAGAGGCCGA
GGCCGCCTCGGCCTCTGAGCTATTCCAGAAGTAGTGAGGAGGCTTTTTTGGAGGCCTAGGCTTTTGCAAA
GATCGATCAAGAGACAGGATGAGGATCGTTTCGCATGATTGAACAAGATGGATTGCACGCAGGTTCTCCG
GCCGCTTGGGTGGAGAGGCTATTCGGCTATGACTGGGCACAACAGACAATCGGCTGCTCTGATGCCGCCG
TGTTCCGGCTGTCAGCGCAGGGGCGCCCGGTTCTTTTTGTCAAGACCGACCTGTCCGGTGCCCTGAATGA
ACTGCAAGACGAGGCAGCGCGGCTATCGTGGCTGGCCACGACGGGCGTTCCTTGCGCAGCTGTGCTCGAC
GTTGTCACTGAAGCGGGAAGGGACTGGCTGCTATTGGGCGAAGTGCCGGGGCAGGATCTCCTGTCATCTC
ACCTTGCTCCTGCCGAGAAAGTATCCATCATGGCTGATGCAATGCGGCGGCTGCATACGCTTGATCCGGC
TACCTGCCCATTCGACCACCAAGCGAAACATCGCATCGAGCGAGCACGTACTCGGATGGAAGCCGGTCTT
GTCGATCAGGATGATCTGGACGAAGAGCATCAGGGGCTCGCGCCAGCCGAACTGTTCGCCAGGCTCAAGG
CGAGCATGCCCGACGGCGAGGATCTCGTCGTGACCCATGGCGATGCCTGCTTGCCGAATATCATGGTGGA
AAATGGCCGCTTTTCTGGATTCATCGACTGTGGCCGGCTGGGTGTGGCGGACCGCTATCAGGACATAGCG
TTGGCTACCCGTGATATTGCTGAAGAGCTTGGCGGCGAATGGGCTGACCGCTTCCTCGTGCTTTACGGTA
TCGCCGCTCCCGATTCGCAGCGCATCGCCTTCTATCGCCTTCTTGACGAGTTCTTCTGAGCGGGACTCTG
GGGTTCGAAATGACCGACCAAGCGACGCCCAACCTGCCATCACGAGATTTCGATTCCACCGCCGCCTTCT
ATGAAAGGTTGGGCTTCGGAATCGTTTTCCGGGACGCCGGCTGGATGATCCTCCAGCGCGGGGATCTCAT
GCTGGAGTTCTTCGCCCACCCTAGGGGGAGGCTAACTGAAACACGGAAGGAGACAATACCGGAAGGAACC
CGCGCTATGACGGCAATAAAAAGACAGAATAAAACGCACGGTGTTGGGTCGTTTGTTCATAAACGCGGGG
TTCGGTCCCAGGGCTGGCACTCTGTCGATACCCCACCGAGACCCCATTGGGGCCAATACGCCCGCGTTTC
TTCCTTTTCCCCACCCCACCCCCCAAGTTCGGGTGAAGGCCCAGGGCTCGCAGCCAACGTCGGGGCGGCA
GGCCCTGCCATAGCCTCAGGTTACTCATATATACTTTAGATTGATTTAAAACTTCATTTTTAATTTAAAA
GGATCTAGGTGAAGATCCTTTTTGATAATCTCATGACCAAAATCCCTTAACGTGAGTTTTCGTTCCACTG
AGCGTCAGACCCCGTAGAAAAGATCAAAGGATCTTCTTGAGATCCTTTTTTTCTGCGCGTAATCTGCTGC
TTGCAAACAAAAAAACCACCGCTACCAGCGGTGGTTTGTTTGCCGGATCAAGAGCTACCAACTCTTTTTC
CGAAGGTAACTGGCTTCAGCAGAGCGCAGATACCAAATACTGTTCTTCTAGTGTAGCCGTAGTTAGGCCA
CCACTTCAAGAACTCTGTAGCACCGCCTACATACCTCGCTCTGCTAATCCTGTTACCAGTGGCTGCTGCC
AGTGGCGATAAGTCGTGTCTTACCGGGTTGGACTCAAGACGATAGTTACCGGATAAGGCGCAGCGGTCGG
GCTGAACGGGGGGTTCGTGCACACAGCCCAGCTTGGAGCGAACGACCTACACCGAACTGAGATACCTACA
GCGTGAGCTATGAGAAAGCGCCACGCTTCCCGAAGGGAGAAAGGCGGACAGGTATCCGGTAAGCGGCAGG
GTCGGAACAGGAGAGCGCACGAGGGAGCTTCCAGGGGGAAACGCCTGGTATCTTTATAGTCCTGTCGGGT
TTCGCCACCTCTGACTTGAGCGTCGATTTTTGTGATGCTCGTCAGGGGGGCGGAGCCTATGGAAAAACGC
CAGCAACGCGGCCTTTTTACGGTTCCTGGCCTTTTGCTGGCCTTTTGCTCACATGTTCTTTCCTGCGTTA
TCCCCTGATTCTGTGGATAACCGTATTACCGCCATGCATTAGTTATTAATAGTAATCAATTACGGGGTCA
TTAGTTCATAGCCCATATATGGAGTTCCGCGTTACATAACTTACGGTAAATGGCCCGCCTGGCTGACCGC
CCAACGACCCCCGCCCATTGACGTCAATAATGACGTATGTTCCCATAGTAACGCCAATAGGGACTTTCCA
TTGACGTCAATGGGTGGAGTATTTACGGTAAACTGCCCACTTGGCAGTACATCAAGTGTATCATATGCCA
AGTACGCCCCCTATTGACGTCAATGACGGTAAATGGCCCGCCTGGCATTATGCCCAGTACATGACCTTAT
GGGACTTTCCTACTTGGCAGTACATCTACGTATTAGTCATCGCTATTACCATG
Features (pLannotate 1.2.2; 15 found; start..end, strand, type, name):
      1..204     +  promoter       CMV promoter: human cytomegalovirus (CMV) immediate early promoter
    227..270     +  misc_feature   MCS (fragment): multiple cloning site
    319..1116    +  CDS            MAP7 (fragment): MAP7_HUMAN - Experimental evidence at protein level: Swiss-Prot protein existence level 1. Microtubule-stabilizing protein that may play an important role during reorganization of microtubules during polarization and differentiation of epithelial cells. Associates with microtubules in a dynamic manner. May play a role in the formation of intercellular contacts. Colocalization with TRPV4 results in the redistribution of TRPV4 toward the membrane and may link cytoskeletal microfilaments. From Homo sapiens (Human).
   1135..1854    +  CDS            mTurquoise2: enhanced monomeric variant of CFP (Goedhart et al., 2012) mammalian codon-optimized
   1871..1954    +  CDS            large T antigen (fragment): large T antigen from SV40 (simian virus 40)
   1977..2098    +  polyA_signal   SV40 poly(A) signal: SV40 polyadenylation signal
   2132..2560    -  rep_origin     f1 ori (sequence partly withheld): f1 bacteriophage origin of replication; arrow indicates direction of (+) strand synthesis
   2587..2691    +  promoter       AmpR promoter: bla
   2693..3050    +  promoter       SV40 promoter: SV40 enhancer and early promoter
   3085..3879    +  CDS            NeoR/KanR: aminoglycoside phosphotransferase from Tn5; aph(3')-II (or nptII); confers resistance to neomycin, kanamycin, and G418 (Geneticin®)
   3900..4052    +  CDS            ble (fragment): BLE_KLEPN - Experimental evidence at protein level: Swiss-Prot protein existence level 1. Binding protein with a strong affinity to the bleomycin family of antibiotics. Binds to CL990; an antimitotic-antibiotic compound. From Klebsiella pneumoniae.
   4111..4158    +  polyA_signal   HSV TK poly(A) signal: herpes simplex virus thymidine kinase polyadenylation signal (Cole and Stacy, 1985)
   4249..4265    -  polyA_signal   bGH poly(A) signal (fragment): bovine growth hormone polyadenylation signal
   4487..5075    +  rep_origin     ori: high-copy-number ColE1/pMB1/pBR322/pUC origin of replication
   5250..5553    +  enhancer       CMV enhancer: human cytomegalovirus immediate early enhancer
