[The description below was written by a language model from this plasmid's Addgene catalogue record and pLannotate feature annotations shown in this document.]
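Description:
EMTB-mTurquoise2 is a mammalian expression plasmid built on the pEGFP-N1 backbone that produces a cyan fluorescent marker for microtubules. The payload is a fragment of human MAP7 (ensconsin) corresponding to its microtubule-binding domain (EMTB), placed upstream of mTurquoise2, a bright, monomeric, mammalian codon-optimized CFP variant. The order of the two coding regions in the annotated sequence fits an N1-type arrangement, with the fluorescent protein at the C-terminus of the microtubule-binding domain. Expression is driven by the human cytomegalovirus immediate early enhancer and promoter, which span the numbering origin of the circular 5,553 nt sequence, and transcripts are terminated by the SV40 polyadenylation signal. Remnants of the multiple cloning site lie between the promoter and the insert; the record does not state which restriction sites were used for cloning.

The plasmid replicates at high copy number in E. coli through a ColE1/pUC-type origin and also carries an f1 origin, which permits single-stranded DNA production. A single NeoR/KanR gene (Tn5 aminoglycoside phosphotransferase) serves as a dual selection marker. A bacterial bla-type promoter drives it for kanamycin selection in bacteria, and the SV40 enhancer/early promoter, together with the HSV TK polyadenylation signal, allows G418 selection of stably transfected mammalian cells. The short large T antigen, ble and bGH poly(A) fragments in the annotation are probably residual backbone sequence or partial annotation matches rather than functional elements. The construct is intended for transfection into mammalian cells, where the fusion protein decorates microtubules so that they can be visualized by fluorescence microscopy in the cyan channel.
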