Addgene plasmid #137803: EMTB-mTurquoise2
Purpose: Visualization of microtubules
Depositing lab: Dorus Gadella. Depositing organization: University of Amsterdam. Publication: Robust and Bright Genetically Encoded Fluorescent Markers for Highlighting Structures and Compartments in Mammalian Cells. Chertkova AO, Mastop M, Postma M, van Bommel N, van der Niet S, Batenburg KL, Joosen L, Gadella TWJ, Okada Y, Goedhart J. bioRxiv (2020) 160374; doi: https://doi.org/10.1101/160374.
Backbone
  Vector backbone: pEGFP-N1
  Vector type: Mammalian Expression
Growth in bacteria
  Bacterial resistance: Kanamycin, 50 μg/mL
  Growth temperature: 37°C
  Growth strain: DH5alpha
  Copy number: High Copy
Gene/Insert
  Gene/Insert name: Ensconsin microtubule binding domain
  Species: H. sapiens (human)
  Promoter: CMV
  Cloning method: Restriction Enzyme; 5′ cloning site Unknown (unknown if destroyed)
Terms and licenses: Academic/Nonprofit Terms; Industry Terms: Not Available to Industry
How to cite: EMTB-mTurquoise2 was a gift from Dorus Gadella (Addgene plasmid # 137803 ; http://n2t.net/addgene:137803 ; RRID:Addgene_137803)
